Addgene plasmid #139853: pLenti-X1-Neo-DDRGK1-K124R-HA
Purpose: Lentiviral expression of human DDRGK1-K124R-HA
Depositing lab: Jacob Corn. Depositing organization: University of California, Berkeley. Publication: A Genome-wide ER-phagy Screen Highlights Key Roles of Mitochondrial Metabolism and ER-Resident UFMylation. Liang JR, Lingeman E, Luong T, Ahmed S, Muhar M, Nguyen T, Olzmann JA, Corn JE. Cell. 2020 Mar 19;180(6):1160-1177.e20. doi: 10.1016/j.cell.2020.02.017. Epub 2020 Mar 10. PubMed 32160526.
Backbone
  Vector backbone: pLenti-X1-Neo
  Vector type: Lentiviral
  Selectable markers: Neomycin (select with G418)
Growth in bacteria
  Bacterial resistance: Ampicillin, 100 μg/mL
  Growth temperature: 37°C
  Growth strain: NEB Stable
  Copy number: High Copy
Gene/Insert
  Gene/Insert name: DDRGK1
  Species: H. sapiens (human)
  Mutation: K124R
  Entrez Gene: DDRGK1 (a.k.a. C20orf116, SEMDSH, UFBP1, dJ1187M17.3)
  Tag / fusion protein: HA (C terminal on insert)
  Cloning method: Gibson Cloning
Terms and licenses: Academic/Nonprofit Terms; Industry Terms: Not Available to Industry
How to cite: pLenti-X1-Neo-DDRGK1-K124R-HA was a gift from Jacob Corn (Addgene plasmid # 139853 ; http://n2t.net/addgene:139853 ; RRID:Addgene_139853)
