[The description below was written by a language model from this plasmid's Addgene catalogue record and pLannotate feature annotations shown in this document.]
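Description:
pLenti-X1-Neo-DDRGK1-K124R-HA is a lentiviral transfer plasmid built on the pLenti-X1-Neo backbone for stable expression of a mutant form of human DDRGK1 (also called UFBP1 or C20orf116) in mammalian cells. In bacteria it is maintained through a high-copy ColE1/pUC-type origin and selected with ampicillin via the β-lactamase gene. An f1 origin and remnants of lac/lacZα cloning sequences are also present in the backbone. The viral portion has a third-generation layout: an RSV promoter drives a truncated HIV-1 5' LTR, followed by the Ψ packaging signal with a partial gag sequence, the Rev response element for Rev-dependent nuclear export of the genomic RNA, and the cPPT/CTS element. A second truncated LTR lies at the 3' end, followed by an SV40 polyadenylation signal and SV40 origin.

Between the LTRs, the human EF-1α promoter provides strong constitutive transcription of the DDRGK1 coding sequence, which carries the K124R lysine-to-arginine substitution and a C-terminal HA epitope tag for detection or immunoprecipitation. The annotation software matches this tag as a fragment of a 3xHA element, consistent with a single HA copy. The cassette is flanked by Gateway attB1 and attB2 sites, although the record lists Gibson assembly as the cloning method. A WPRE downstream of the insert enhances transcript stability and expression. A separate mouse PGK promoter drives the neomycin phosphotransferase gene, allowing G418 selection of transduced cells. The plasmid was deposited in connection with a genome-wide ER-phagy screen that highlighted ER-resident UFMylation. The record does not state the specific rationale for the K124R mutation.
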