Features (pLannotate 1.2.2; 33 found; start..end, strand, type, name):
     26..130     +  promoter       AmpR promoter: bla
    131..991     +  CDS            AmpR: β-lactamase; bla; confers resistance to ampicillin, carbenicillin, and related antibiotics
   1162..1750    +  rep_origin     ori: high-copy-number ColE1/pMB1/pBR322/pUC origin of replication
   1933..2025    +  CDS            lacI (fragment): lac repressor; lacI; The lac repressor binds to the lac operator to inhibit transcription in E. coli. This inhibition can be relieved by adding lactose or isopropyl-β-D-thiogalactopyranoside (IPTG).
   2038..2059    +  protein_bind   CAP binding site: CAP binding activates transcription in the presence of cAMP. E. coli catabolite activator protein
   2074..2104    +  promoter       lac promoter: promoter for the E. coli lac operon
   2112..2128    +  protein_bind   lac operator: The lac repressor binds to the lac operator to inhibit transcription in E. coli. This inhibition can be relieved by adding lactose or isopropyl-β-D-thiogalactopyranoside (IPTG). lac repressor encoded by lacI
   2173..2191    +  promoter       T3 promoter: promoter for bacteriophage T3 RNA polymerase
   2219..2445    +  promoter       RSV promoter: Rous sarcoma virus enhancer/promoter
   2446..2626    +  LTR            5' LTR (truncated): truncated 5' long terminal repeat (LTR) from HIV-1
   2673..2798    +  misc_feature   HIV-1 Ψ: packaging signal of human immunodeficiency virus type 1
   2782..3145    +  CDS            HIV-1 gag (fragment): gag protein from human immunodeficiency virus 1; gag
   3291..3524    +  misc_feature   RRE: The Rev response element (RRE) of HIV-1 allows for Rev-dependent mRNA export from the nucleus to the cytoplasm.
   3901..4001    +  CDS            Rev (fragment): human immunodeficiency virus 1 (HIV-1) Rev protein; rev; enhances nuclear export of unspliced and incompletely spliced viral mRNAs
   4020..4136    +  misc_feature   cPPT/CTS: central polypurine tract and central termination sequence of HIV-1
   4170..4194    +  protein_bind   attB1: mutant version of attB; recombination site for the Gateway® BP reaction BP Clonase™
   4209..4227    +  enhancer       CMV enhancer (fragment): human cytomegalovirus immediate early enhancer
   4252..4318    +  CDS            small t antigen (fragment): SV40 (simian virus 40) small t antigen
   4325..5503    +  promoter       EF-1α promoter: strong constitutive promoter for human elongation factor EF-1α
   5520..5538    +  promoter       T7 promoter: promoter for bacteriophage T7 RNA polymerase
   5583..6524    +  CDS            DDRGK1: DDRGK_HUMAN - Also known as C20orf116 From Homo sapiens (Human).
   6552..6579    +  CDS            3xHA (fragment): three tandem HA epitope tags
   6587..6611    -  protein_bind   attB2: mutant version of attB; recombination site for the Gateway® BP reaction BP Clonase™
   6642..7230    +  misc_feature   WPRE: woodchuck hepatitis virus posttranscriptional regulatory element
   7281..7780    +  promoter       PGK promoter: mouse phosphoglycerate kinase 1 promoter
   7794..8597    +  CDS            NeoR/KanR: aminoglycoside phosphotransferase from Tn5; aph(3')-II (or nptII); confers resistance to neomycin, kanamycin, and G418 (Geneticin®)
   8671..8808    +  CDS            nef (fragment): NEF_HV1LA - Experimental evidence at protein level: Swiss-Prot protein existence level 1. Extracellular Nef protein targets CD4(+) T-lymphocytes for apoptosis by interacting with CXCR4 surface receptors. From Human immunodeficiency virus type 1 group M subtype B (isolate Lai) (HIV-1).
   8794..8974    +  LTR            5' LTR (truncated): truncated 5' long terminal repeat (LTR) from HIV-1
   9046..9167    +  polyA_signal   SV40 poly(A) signal: SV40 polyadenylation signal
   9207..9342    +  rep_origin     SV40 ori: SV40 origin of replication
   9363..9381    -  promoter       T7 promoter: promoter for bacteriophage T7 RNA polymerase
   9389..9544    +  CDS            lacZα (fragment): LacZα fragment of β-galactosidase; lacZ fragment
   9549..9977    +  rep_origin     f1 ori (sequence partly withheld): f1 bacteriophage origin of replication; arrow indicates direction of (+) strand synthesis
>Addgene plasmid #139853 | pLenti-X1-Neo-DDRGK1-K124R-HA | addgene full sequence | sequence record 275603 | Addgene NGS Result
AGGTGGCACTTTTCGGGGAAATGTGCGCGGAACCCCTATTTGTTTATTTTTCTAAATACATTCAAATATG
TATCCGCTCATGAGACAATAACCCTGATAAATGCTTCAATAATATTGAAAAAGGAAGAGTATGAGTATTC
AACATTTCCGTGTCGCCCTTATTCCCTTTTTTGCGGCATTTTGCCTTCCTGTTTTTGCTCACCCAGAAAC
GCTGGTGAAAGTAAAAGATGCTGAAGATCAGTTGGGTGCACGAGTGGGTTACATCGAACTGGATCTCAAC
AGCGGTAAGATCCTTGAGAGTTTTCGCCCCGAAGAACGTTTTCCAATGATGAGCACTTTTAAAGTTCTGC
TATGTGGCGCGGTATTATCCCGTATTGACGCCGGGCAAGAGCAACTCGGTCGCCGCATACACTATTCTCA
GAATGACTTGGTTGAGTACTCACCAGTCACAGAAAAGCATCTTACGGATGGCATGACAGTAAGAGAATTA
TGCAGTGCTGCCATAACCATGAGTGATAACACTGCGGCCAACTTACTTCTGACAACGATCGGAGGACCGA
AGGAGCTAACCGCTTTTTTGCACAACATGGGGGATCATGTAACTCGCCTTGATCGTTGGGAACCGGAGCT
GAATGAAGCCATACCAAACGACGAGCGTGACACCACGATGCCTGTAGCAATGGCAACAACGTTGCGCAAA
CTATTAACTGGCGAACTACTTACTCTAGCTTCCCGGCAACAATTAATAGACTGGATGGAGGCGGATAAAG
TTGCAGGACCACTTCTGCGCTCGGCCCTTCCGGCTGGCTGGTTTATTGCTGATAAATCTGGAGCCGGTGA
GCGTGGGTCTCGCGGTATCATTGCAGCACTGGGGCCAGATGGTAAGCCCTCCCGTATCGTAGTTATCTAC
ACGACGGGGAGTCAGGCAACTATGGATGAACGAAATAGACAGATCGCTGAGATAGGTGCCTCACTGATTA
AGCATTGGTAACTGTCAGACCAAGTTTACTCATATATACTTTAGATTGATTTAAAACTTCATTTTTAATT
TAAAAGGATCTAGGTGAAGATCCTTTTTGATAATCTCATGACCAAAATCCCTTAACGTGAGTTTTCGTTC
CACTGAGCGTCAGACCCCGTAGAAAAGATCAAAGGATCTTCTTGAGATCCTTTTTTTCTGCGCGTAATCT
GCTGCTTGCAAACAAAAAAACCACCGCTACCAGCGGTGGTTTGTTTGCCGGATCAAGAGCTACCAACTCT
TTTTCCGAAGGTAACTGGCTTCAGCAGAGCGCAGATACCAAATACTGTTCTTCTAGTGTAGCCGTAGTTA
GGCCACCACTTCAAGAACTCTGTAGCACCGCCTACATACCTCGCTCTGCTAATCCTGTTACCAGTGGCTG
CTGCCAGTGGCGATAAGTCGTGTCTTACCGGGTTGGACTCAAGACGATAGTTACCGGATAAGGCGCAGCG
GTCGGGCTGAACGGGGGGTTCGTGCACACAGCCCAGCTTGGAGCGAACGACCTACACCGAACTGAGATAC
CTACAGCGTGAGCTATGAGAAAGCGCCACGCTTCCCGAAGGGAGAAAGGCGGACAGGTATCCGGTAAGCG
GCAGGGTCGGAACAGGAGAGCGCACGAGGGAGCTTCCAGGGGGAAACGCCTGGTATCTTTATAGTCCTGT
CGGGTTTCGCCACCTCTGACTTGAGCGTCGATTTTTGTGATGCTCGTCAGGGGGGCGGAGCCTATGGAAA
AACGCCAGCAACGCGGCCTTTTTACGGTTCCTGGCCTTTTGCTGGCCTTTTGCTCACATGTTCTTTCCTG
CGTTATCCCCTGATTCTGTGGATAACCGTATTACCGCCTTTGAGTGAGCTGATACCGCTCGCCGCAGCCG
AACGACCGAGCGCAGCGAGTCAGTGAGCGAGGAAGCGGAAGAGCGCCCAATACGCAAACCGCCTCTCCCC
GCGCGTTGGCCGATTCATTAATGCAGCTGGCACGACAGGTTTCCCGACTGGAAAGCGGGCAGTGAGCGCA
ACGCAATTAATGTGAGTTAGCTCACTCATTAGGCACCCCAGGCTTTACACTTTATGCTTCCGGCTCGTAT
GTTGTGTGGAATTGTGAGCGGATAACAATTTCACACAGGAAACAGCTATGACCATGATTACGCCAAGCGC
GCAATTAACCCTCACTAAAGGGAACAAAAGCTGGAGCTGCAAGCTTAATGTAGTCTTATGCAATACTCTT
GTAGTCTTGCAACATGGTAACGATGAGTTAGCAACATGCCTTACAAGGAGAGAAAAAGCACCGTGCATGC
CGATTGGTGGAAGTAAGGTGGTACGATCGTGCCTTATTAGGAAGGCAACAGACGGGTCTGACATGGATTG
GACGAACCACTGAATTGCCGCATTGCAGAGATATTGTATTTAAGTGCCTAGCTCGATACATAAACGGGTC
TCTCTGGTTAGACCAGATCTGAGCCTGGGAGCTCTCTGGCTAACTAGGGAACCCACTGCTTAAGCCTCAA
TAAAGCTTGCCTTGAGTGCTTCAAGTAGTGTGTGCCCGTCTGTTGTGTGACTCTGGTAACTAGAGATCCC
TCAGACCCTTTTAGTCAGTGTGGAAAATCTCTAGCAGTGGCGCCCGAACAGGGACTTGAAAGCGAAAGGG
AAACCAGAGGAGCTCTCTCGACGCAGGACTCGGCTTGCTGAAGCGCGCACGGCAAGAGGCGAGGGGCGGC
GACTGGTGAGTACGCCAAAAATTTTGACTAGCGGAGGCTAGAAGGAGAGAGATGGGTGCGAGAGCGTCAG
TATTAAGCGGGGGAGAATTAGATCGCGATGGGAAAAAATTCGGTTAAGGCCAGGGGGAAAGAAAAAATAT
AAATTAAAACATATAGTATGGGCAAGCAGGGAGCTAGAACGATTCGCAGTTAATCCTGGCCTGTTAGAAA
CATCAGAAGGCTGTAGACAAATACTGGGACAGCTACAACCATCCCTTCAGACAGGATCAGAAGAACTTAG
ATCATTATATAATACAGTAGCAACCCTCTATTGTGTGCATCAAAGGATAGAGATAAAAGACACCAAGGAA
GCTTTAGACAAGATAGAGGAAGAGCAAAACAAAAGTAAGACCACCGCACAGCAAGCGGCCGCTGATCTTC
AGACCTGGAGGAGGAGATATGAGGGACAATTGGAGAAGTGAATTATATAAATATAAAGTAGTAAAAATTG
AACCATTAGGAGTAGCACCCACCAAGGCAAAGAGAAGAGTGGTGCAGAGAGAAAAAAGAGCAGTGGGAAT
AGGAGCTTTGTTCCTTGGGTTCTTGGGAGCAGCAGGAAGCACTATGGGCGCAGCGTCAATGACGCTGACG
GTACAGGCCAGACAATTATTGTCTGGTATAGTGCAGCAGCAGAACAATTTGCTGAGGGCTATTGAGGCGC
AACAGCATCTGTTGCAACTCACAGTCTGGGGCATCAAGCAGCTCCAGGCAAGAATCCTGGCTGTGGAAAG
ATACCTAAAGGATCAACAGCTCCTGGGGATTTGGGGTTGCTCTGGAAAACTCATTTGCACCACTGCTGTG
CCTTGGAATGCTAGTTGGAGTAATAAATCTCTGGAACAGATTTGGAATCACACGACCTGGATGGAGTGGG
ACAGAGAAATTAACAATTACACAAGCTTAATACACTCCTTAATTGAAGAATCGCAAAACCAGCAAGAAAA
GAATGAACAAGAATTATTGGAATTAGATAAATGGGCAAGTTTGTGGAATTGGTTTAACATAACAAATTGG
CTGTGGTATATAAAATTATTCATAATGATAGTAGGAGGCTTGGTAGGTTTAAGAATAGTTTTTGCTGTAC
TTTCTATAGTGAATAGAGTTAGGCAGGGATATTCACCATTATCGTTTCAGACCCACCTCCCAACCCCGAG
GGGACCCGACAGGCCCGAAGGAATAGAAGAAGAAGGTGGAGAGAGAGACAGAGACAGATCCATTCGATTA
GTGAACGGATCTCGACGGTATCGGTTAACTTTTAAAAGAAAAGGGGGGATTGGGGGGTACAGTGCAGGGG
AAAGAATAGTAGACATAATAGCAACAGACATACAAACTAAAGAATTACAAAAACAAATTACAAAATTCAA
AATTTTATCGTCCAGTGTGGTGGAATTCTGCAGATATCAACAAGTTTGTACAAAAAAGCAGGCTCCACCA
TGGGAACCGACATTGATTATTGACTAGGCTTTTGCAAAAAGCTTTGCAAAGATGGATAAAGTTTTAAACA
GAGAGGAATCTTTGCAGCTAATGGACCTTCTAGGTCTTGAAAGGAGTGGGAATTGGCTCCGGTGCCCGTC
AGTGGGCAGAGCGCACATCGCCCACAGTCCCCGAGAAGTTGGGGGGAGGGGTCGGCAATTGAACCGGTGC
CTAGAGAAGGTGGCGCGGGGTAAACTGGGAAAGTGATGTCGTGTACTGGCTCCGCCTTTTTCCCGAGGGT
GGGGGAGAACCGTATATAAGTGCAGTAGTCGCCGTGAACGTTCTTTTTCGCAACGGGTTTGCCGCCAGAA
CACAGGTAAGTGCCGTGTGTGGTTCCCGCGGGCCTGGCCTCTTTACGGGTTATGGCCCTTGCGTGCCTTG
AATTACTTCCACCTGGCTGCAGTACGTGATTCTTGATCCCGAGCTTCGGGTTGGAAGTGGGTGGGAGAGT
TCGAGGCCTTGCGCTTAAGGAGCCCCTTCGCCTCGTGCTTGAGTTGAGGCCTGGCCTGGGCGCTGGGGCC
GCCGCGTGCGAATCTGGTGGCACCTTCGCGCCTGTCTCGCTGCTTTCGATAAGTCTCTAGCCATTTAAAA
TTTTTGATGACCTGCTGCGACGCTTTTTTTCTGGCAAGATAGTCTTGTAAATGCGGGCCAAGATCTGCAC
ACTGGTATTTCGGTTTTTGGGGCCGCGGGCGGCGACGGGGCCCGTGCGTCCCAGCGCACATGTTCGGCGA
GGCGGGGCCTGCGAGCGCGGCCACCGAGAATCGGACGGGGGTAGTCTCAAGCTGGCCGGCCTGCTCTGGT
GCCTGGCCTCGCGCCGCCGTGTATCGCCCCGCCCTGGGCGGCAAGGCTGGCCCGGTCGGCACCAGTTGCG
TGAGCGGAAAGATGGCCGCTTCCCGGCCCTGCTGCAGGGAGCTCAAAATGGAGGACGCGGCGCTCGGGAG
AGCGGGCGGGTGAGTCACCCACACAAAGGAAAAGGGCCTTTCCGTCCTCAGCCGTCGCTTCATGTGACTC
CACGGAGTACCGGGCGCCGTCCAGGCACCTCGATTAGTTCTCGAGCTTTTGGAGTACGTCGTCTTTAGGT
TGGGGGGAGGGGTTTTATGCGATGGAGTTTCCCCACACTGAGTGGGTGGAGACTGAAGTTAGGCCAGCTT
GGCACTTGATGTAATTCTCCTTGGAATTTGCCCTTTTTGAGTTTGGATCTTGGTTCATTCTCAAGCCTCA
GACAGTGGTTCAAAGTTTTTTTCTTCCATTTCAGGTGTCGTGAGGAATTAGCTTGGTACTAATACGACTC
ACTATAGGGAGACCCAAGCTGGCTAGGTAAGCTTGGTACCGAGCTCGGATCCATGGTGGCGCCTGTGTGG
TACTTGGTAGCGGCGGCTCTGCTAGTCGGCTTTATCCTCTTCCTGACTCGCAGCCGGGGCCGGGCGGCAT
CAGCCGGCCAAGAGCCACTGCACAATGAGGAGCTGGCAGGAGCAGGCCGGGTGGCCCAGCCTGGGCCCCT
GGAGCCTGAGGAGCCGAGAGCTGGAGGCAGGCCTCGGCGCCGGAGGGACCTGGGCAGCCGCCTACAGGCC
CAGCGTCGAGCCCAGCGGGTGGCCTGGGCAGAAGCAGATGAGAACGAGGAGGAAGCTGTCATCCTAGCCC
AGGAGGAGGAAGGTGTCGAGAAGCCAGCGGAAACTCACCTGTCGGGGAAAATTGGAGCTAAGAAACTGCG
GAGGCTGGAGGAGAAACAAGCGCGAAAGGCCCAGCGTGAGGCAGAGGAGGCTGAACGTGAGGAGCGGAAA
CGACTCGAGTCCCAGCGCGAAGCTGAGTGGAAGAAGGAGGAGGAGCGGCTTCGCCTGGAGGAGGAGCAGA
AGGAGGAGGAGGAGAGGAAGGCCCGCGAGGAGCAGGCCCAGCGGGAGCATGAGGAGTACCTGAAACTGAA
GGAGGCCTTTGTGGTGGAGGAGGAAGGCGTAGGAGAGACCATGACTGAGGAACAGTCCCAGAGCTTCCTG
ACAGAGTTCATCAACTACATCAAGCAGTCCAAGGTTGTGCTCTTGGAAGACCTGGCTTCCCAGGTGGGCC
TACGCACTCAGGACACCATAAATCGCATCCAGGACCTGCTGGCTGAGGGGACTATAACAGGTGTGATTGA
CGACCGGGGCAAGTTCATCTACATAACCCCAGAGGAACTGGCCGCCGTGGCCAACTTCATCCGACAGCGG
GGCCGGGTGTCCATCGCCGAGCTTGCCCAAGCCAGCAACTCCCTCATCGCCTGGGGCCGGGAGTCCCCTG
CCCAAGCCCCAGCCGGTGGATCTGGAGGTTCTGGTGGAATGTACCCATACGATGTTCCAGATTACGCTTG
ATCTAGACCCAGCTTTCTTGTACAAAGTGGTTGATATCCAGCACAGTGGCGGCCGCTCGACAATCAACCT
CTGGATTACAAAATTTGTGAAAGATTGACTGGTATTCTTAACTATGTTGCTCCTTTTACGCTATGTGGAT
ACGCTGCTTTAATGCCTTTGTATCATGCTATTGCTTCCCGTATGGCTTTCATTTTCTCCTCCTTGTATAA
ATCCTGGTTGCTGTCTCTTTATGAGGAGTTGTGGCCCGTTGTCAGGCAACGTGGCGTGGTGTGCACTGTG
TTTGCTGACGCAACCCCCACTGGTTGGGGCATTGCCACCACCTGTCAGCTCCTTTCCGGGACTTTCGCTT
TCCCCCTCCCTATTGCCACGGCGGAACTCATCGCCGCCTGCCTTGCCCGCTGCTGGACAGGGGCTCGGCT
GTTGGGCACTGACAATTCCGTGGTGTTGTCGGGGAAGCTGACGTCCTTTCCATGGCTGCTCGCCTGTGTT
GCCACCTGGATTCTGCGCGGGACGTCCTTCTGCTACGTCCCTTCGGCCCTCAATCCAGCGGACCTTCCTT
CCCGCGGCCTGCTGCCGGCTCTGCGGCCTCTTCCGCGTCTTCGCCTTCGCCCTCAGACGAGTCGGATCTC
CCTTTGGGCCGCCTCCCCGCCTGGACCTGCAGGATTCTGCAGATATCCGGACTAGTGATCTAATTCTACC
GGGTAGGGGAGGCGCTTTTCCCAAGGCAGTCTGGAGCATGCGCTTTAGCAGCCCCGCTGGGCACTTGGCG
CTACACAAGTGGCCTCTGGCCTCGCACACATTCCACATCCACCGGTAGGCGCCAACCGGCTCCGTTCTTT
GGTGGCCCCTTCGCGCCACCTTCTACTCCTCCCCTAGTCAGGAAGTTCCCCCCCGCCCCGCAGCTCGCGT
CGTGCAGGACGTGACAAATGGAAGTAGCACGTCTCACTAGTCTCGTGCAGATGGACAGCACCGCTGAGCA
ATGGAAGCGGGTAGGCCTTTGGGGCAGCGGCCAATAGCAGCTTTGCTCCTTCGCTTTCTGGGCTCAGAGG
CTGGGAAGGGGTGGGTCCGGGGGCGGGCTCAGGGGCGGGCTCAGGGGCGGGGCGGGCGCCCGAAGGTCCT
CCGGAGGCCCGGCATTCTGCACGCTTCAAAAGCGCACGTCTGCCGCGCTGTTCTCCTCTTCCTCATCTCC
GGGCCTTTCGACCTGCAGCCAATATGGGATCGGCCATTGAACAAGATGGATTGCACGCAGGTTCTCCGGC
CGCTTGGGTGGAGAGGCTATTCGGCTATGACTGGGCACAACAGACAATCGGCTGCTCTGATGCCGCCGTG
TTCCGGCTGTCAGCGCAGGGGCGCCCGGTTCTTTTTGTCAAGACCGACCTGTCCGGTGCCCTGAATGAAC
TGCAGGACGAGGCAGCGCGGCTATCGTGGCTGGCCACGACGGGCGTTCCTTGCGCAGCTGTGCTCGACGT
TGTCACTGAAGCGGGAAGGGACTGGCTGCTATTGGGCGAAGTGCCGGGGCAGGATCTCCTGTCATCTCAC
CTTGCTCCTGCCGAGAAAGTATCCATCATGGCTGATGCAATGCGGCGGCTGCATACGCTTGATCCGGCTA
CCTGCCCATTCGACCACCAAGCGAAACATCGCATCGAGCGAGCACGTACTCGGATGGAAGCCGGTCTTGT
CGATCAGGATGATCTGGACGAAGAGCATCAGGGGCTCGCGCCAGCCGAACTGTTCGCCAGGCTCAAGGCG
CGCATGCCCGACGGCGAGGATCTCGTCGTGACCCATGGCGATGCCTGCTTGCCGAATATCATGGTGGAAA
ATGGCCGCTTTTCTGGATTCATCGACTGTGGCCGGCTGGGTGTGGCGGACCGCTATCAGGACATAGCGTT
GGCTACCCGTGATATTGCTGAAGAGCTTGGCGGCGAATGGGCTGACCGCTTCCTCGTGCTTTACGGTATC
GCCGCTCCCGATTCGCAGCGCATCGCCTTCTATCGCCTTCTTGACGAGTTCTTCTGAACGCGTCGCCCGC
CCCACGACCCGCAGCGCCCGACCGAAAGGAGCGCACGACCCCATGCATCTCGAGGGCCCGGTACCTTTAA
GACCAATGACTTACAAGGCAGCTGTAGATCTTAGCCACTTTTTAAAAGAAAAGGGGGGACTGGAAGGGCT
AGCTCACTCCCAACGAAGACAAGATCTGCTTTTTGCTTGTACTGGGTCTCTCTGGTTAGACCAGATCTGA
GCCTGGGAGCTCTCTGGCTAACTAGGGAACCCACTGCTTAAGCCTCAATAAAGCTTGCCTTGAGTGCTTC
AAGTAGTGTGTGCCCGTCTGTTGTGTGACTCTGGTAACTAGAGATCCCTCAGACCCTTTTAGTCAGTGTG
GAAAATCTCTAGCAGTAGTAGTTCATGTCATCTTATTATTCAGTATTTATAACTTGCAAAGAAATGAATA
TCAGAGAGTGAGAGGAACTTGTTTATTGCAGCTTATAATGGTTACAAATAAAGCAATAGCATCACAAATT
TCACAAATAAAGCATTTTTTTCACTGCATTCTAGTTGTGGTTTGTCCAAACTCATCAATGTATCTTATCA
TGTCTGGCTCTAGCTATCCCGCCCCTAACTCCGCCCATCCCGCCCCTAACTCCGCCCAGTTCCGCCCATT
CTCCGCCCCATGGCTGACTAATTTTTTTTATTTATGCAGAGGCCGAGGCCGCCTCGGCCTCTGAGCTATT
CCAGAAGTAGTGAGGAGGCTTTTTTGGAGGCCTAGGGACGTACCCAATTCGCCCTATAGTGAGTCGTATT
ACGCGCGCTCACTGGCCGTCGTTTTACAACGTCGTGACTGGGAAAACCCTGGCGTTACCCAACTTAATCG
CCTTGCAGCACATCCCCCTTTCGCCAGCTGGCGTAATAGCGAAGAGGCCCGCACCGATCGCCCTTCCCAA
CAGTTGCGCAGCCTGAATGGCGAATGGG
[124 nt withheld, positions 9549-9672]
C
[91 nt withheld, positions 9674-9764]
A
[49 nt withheld, positions 9766-9814]
CCTTTGACGTTGGAGTCCACGTTCTTT
[37 nt withheld, positions 9842-9878]
ACCCTATCTCGGTCTATTCTTTTGATTTATAAGGGATTTTGCCGATTTCGGCCTATTGGTTAAAAAATGA
GCTGATTTAACAAAAATTTAACGCGAATTTTAACAAAATATTAACGCTTACAATTT
